>Addgene plasmid #44619 | pGC1853 | addgene partial sequence | sequence record 63202 | T7 5'-TAATACGACTCACTATAGGG-3'
CTCTAGAGTCGACCTGCAGCCCAAGCTTAGCAATAACAGTAAAAGGCAGTACATAGCTTGTTGACTCCAC
ATACTTTATTATAAAATACTGCCCAACTTGACAGTTCTGGAATCCAGTGGGGGAATATAAAGGTGAAAGC
AGGAGAGACCCCTCTGACTGGAACCTCTTACCTCCCAGAAGCCTTGTATGCAAAACCAGTGGGCATTCAT
TTGTATGTTATTTTGCATCCCGTTTGCCTCCCAGCCTTCAGCAGGCCCCGACCCTCCCCTGGCCAGCTTC
CACCCTGACTGCCCCCTGGCTGGCTCCCATTGAGCACTGTGGGGCTCTCCCCACCATTAGGTGACAGATC
AGGAACAATCCAGGCTCAGGCTCTTTATCTGTGCTCTGCCTCCCACCTGGCAGGTCCACTGGCCAGGCTT
TTCCAGGGTCCCTTCTCTCCCAGGTCTGCCCTACTATTTGTCCTCCCCTTCCCCCTCAGCTGGTAGCTCG
ATAAGAATCAATAGGTCCACTCCAGAGCAAAGAACACAGCCAAATGTGTCATACCAGGCCCTGCCAGAAA
AACGAGCTGCTGGAGCTGACAAACTTGAAGGCCAAACACCTAAGGGTTCCCCCCAACACTTCATTCAGCA
GGGATGGTCATTCAGCTTCAGGGGGCAGGCAGCATGAAAGCCTCCCTACCTCCATCCTTCTCACACAGAG
GCTGGGGAGAGCATCTTGGAGGATGCAGTCCCCTGGGGCCAGGCTTCTAATCCAGACAGCCCTTACAAGG
GGGGACAGGGGAAGGACTGGCTTGGAGAAAAGTCCTAGAAAAGAGGGGAGGGGCACTGGCCACCAGGGCT
GGGTCGCTGCTATGATGGTCCTAGGAGTGCCTGCCTGTCCTCTCAGGCCCCATGCGATGTAGGACACATT
ACTTTTATT
