>Addgene plasmid #44619 | pGC1853 | addgene partial sequence | sequence record 63271 | Sp6 5'-ATTTAGGTGACACTATAG-3'
ATCCCAGTACTTTGGGAGGCCAAGGCTGGTGGATTGCCTGAGCTCAGTTCGAGGCCAGCCTTGGCAACAC
GGTGAAACCCTGTCTCTACTAAAATACTAAAAATTAGCTGGGCATGGTGGCATGCACCTGTAGTCCCAGC
TACTCGGGAGGCTGAGCCAGGAGAATTACTTGAACCCAGGAGGGAGAGGTTGCAGTGAGCTGAGATCATA
GCACTGTACTCCAGCCTGGGCGACAGAGTGAGATTCTGTCTCANAAAAAAAAAAAAAAAAAAAAAAAAGA
TCAAGACATCCATTACTTAAAGACCTAGGTTAGGTTAATTAATTTGTACTCCACGCA
