[The description below was written by a language model from this plasmid's Addgene catalogue record.]
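Description:
pGC1853 is a bacterial cloning plasmid built on the pGC backbone that carries a genomic clone of the human keratin 18 gene (KRT18, also known as K18 or CK-18). It is propagated in E. coli under ampicillin selection; the record lists the copy number as unknown and does not describe the origin of replication or how the insert was cloned. A T7 primer is listed for sequencing from the 5′ side, which suggests a T7 promoter or primer site adjacent to the insert, but no feature table is available to confirm the layout or the insert size.

According to the depositor, the insert is the whole human K18 gene with its flanking regions, described as containing six exons, rather than a cDNA. No heterologous promoter is recorded, so expression in mammalian cells presumably depends on the gene's own regulatory sequences, including its native promoter and any control elements in the flanking and intronic DNA, along with its endogenous splicing and polyadenylation signals. No tags, reporters or mammalian selection markers are mentioned.

Keratin 18 is a type I intermediate filament protein characteristic of simple epithelia. The associated work concerned cloning of the human gene and its expression in nonepithelial mouse cells. The depositor notes that this construct gives the best K18 expression in transfection experiments or when used to generate transgenic animals. This makes it suited to studies of keratin gene regulation and to expressing human K18 in a native genomic context.
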