Addgene plasmid #44619: pGC1853
Depositing lab: Robert Oshima. Depositing organization: Sanford Burnham Prebys Medical Discovery Institute. Publication: Cloning of the human keratin 18 gene and its expression in nonepithelial mouse cells. Kulesh DA, Oshima RG. Mol Cell Biol. 1988 Apr;8(4):1540-50. PubMed 2454392.
Backbone
  Vector backbone: pGC
  Vector type: Cloning
Growth in bacteria
  Bacterial resistance: Ampicillin, 100 μg/mL
  Growth temperature: 37°C
  Growth strain: DH5alpha
  Copy number: Unknown
Gene/Insert
  Gene/Insert name: keratin 18 gene (alt names: k18; Krt18)
  Species: H. sapiens (human)
  Entrez Gene: KRT18 (a.k.a. CK-18, CYK18, K18)
  Cloning method: Unknown
  Sequencing primers: 5′ T7
Terms and licenses: Academic/Nonprofit Terms; Industry Terms: Not Available to Industry
Depositor comments: Whole human K18 gene including flanking regions and six exons. Best expression of K18 in transgenic or transfection
How to cite: pGC1853 was a gift from Robert Oshima (Addgene plasmid # 44619 ; http://n2t.net/addgene:44619 ; RRID:Addgene_44619)
